Addgene plasmid #249562: Suntag_dPRDM9_FWA_g4
Purpose: dCas9_dPRDM9 catalytically dead version
Depositing lab: Jake Harris. Depositing organization: University of Cambridge. Publication: CRISPR targeting of H3K4me3 activates gene expression and unlocks centromere-proximal crossover recombination in Arabidopsis. Binenbaum J, Adamkova V, Fryer H, Xu L, Gorringe N, Wlodzimierz P, Burns R, Papikian A, Jacobsen SE, Henderson IR, Harris CJ. Nat Commun. 2025 Oct 31;16(1):9587. doi: 10.1038/s41467-025-65167-3. PubMed 41173880.
Backbone
  Vector backbone: pEG302
  Backbone size w/o insert (bp): 25324
  Total vector size (bp): 26248
  Vector type: Plant Expression, Synthetic Biology
  Selectable markers: Hygromycin
Growth in bacteria
  Bacterial resistance: Kanamycin, 50 μg/mL
  Growth temperature: 37°C
  Growth strain: EPI300
  Copy number: Unknown
Gene/Insert
  Gene/Insert name: PRDM9
  Species: M. musculus (mouse)
  Insert size (bp): 924
  Mutation: G282A (Numbering from the the full length sequence)
  Entrez Gene: Prdm9 (a.k.a. Dsbc1, G1-419-29, Meisetz, PRDM9-B, Rcr1, repro7)
  Promoter: UBQ10
  Tag / fusion protein: sfGFP (N terminal on insert); HA (N terminal on insert)
  Cloning method: Other
  Sequencing primers: 5′ GAGGTCGGACCGGTCGTACGTATC
Terms and licenses: Academic/Nonprofit Terms; Industry Terms: Not Available to Industry
How to cite: Suntag_dPRDM9_FWA_g4 was a gift from Jake Harris (Addgene plasmid # 249562 ; http://n2t.net/addgene:249562 ; RRID:Addgene_249562)
