[The description below was written by a language model from this plasmid's Addgene catalogue record and pLannotate feature annotations shown in this document.]
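Description:
Suntag_dPRDM9_FWA_g4 is a large (about 26 kb) plant binary vector built on the pEG302 backbone for Agrobacterium-mediated T-DNA transfer into plants. It carries a ColE1/pBR322-type origin with a bom site for propagation in E. coli and the pVS1 oriV, RepA and StaA functions for replication and stable maintenance in Agrobacterium. Bacterial selection is by kanamycin (aphA-3). Between the nopaline-type right and left T-DNA borders lies a hygromycin phosphotransferase gene driven by an enhanced CaMV 35S promoter with a CaMV poly(A) signal, which provides selection of transformed plants.

The T-DNA encodes the components of a SunTag recruitment system. One unit is an S. pyogenes Cas9 coding sequence, described in the record as dCas9, preceded by the TMV Ω translational enhancer. It is fused to repeated GCN4_v4 epitopes and ends in an OCS terminator. The second unit is the effector: mouse antibody light- and heavy-chain variable fragments consistent with the GCN4-binding scFv, followed by an HA tag, superfolder GFP, a 924 bp fragment of mouse PRDM9, the GB1 solubility domain, a Rex nuclear localization signal and a NOS terminator. The catalogue lists UBQ10 as the promoter, although no such promoter is annotated in the feature table, which leaves a roughly 6 kb stretch upstream of the scFv unannotated. A Cas9 guide RNA scaffold is also present; the plasmid name suggests a guide against the FWA locus, but the spacer and its promoter are not annotated.

The PRDM9 fragment carries a G282A substitution, and the record describes it as a catalytically dead version of this H3K4 methyltransferase. The construct therefore most likely serves as the inactive control for targeted H3K4me3 deposition experiments in Arabidopsis.
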