Features (pLannotate 1.2.2; 35 found; start..end, strand, type, name):
      1..589     +  rep_origin     ori: high-copy-number ColE1/pMB1/pBR322/pUC origin of replication
    775..915     -  misc_feature   bom: basis of mobility region from pBR322
   1017..1056    -  CDS            rop (fragment): Rop protein, which maintains plasmids at low copy number; rop
   1259..1453    -  rep_origin     pVS1 oriV: origin of replication for the Pseudomonas plasmid pVS1 (Heeb et al., 2000)
   1519..2592    -  CDS            pVS1 RepA: replication protein from the Pseudomonas plasmid pVS1 (Heeb et al., 2000)
   3021..3650    -  CDS            pVS1 StaA: stability protein from the Pseudomonas plasmid pVS1 (Heeb et al., 2000)
   4210..4611    -  CDS            Y4CG_SINFN (fragment): Protein inferred from homology: Swiss-Prot protein existence level 3. From Sinorhizobium fredii (strain NBRC 101917 / NGR234).
   4951..4975    -  misc_feature   RB T-DNA repeat: right border repeat from nopaline C58 T-DNA
   5041..5195    -  CDS            lacZα (fragment): LacZα fragment of β-galactosidase; lacZ fragment
   5198..5215    -  misc_feature   MCS (fragment): pUC18/19 multiple cloning site
   5218..5236    +  promoter       SP6 promoter: promoter for bacteriophage SP6 RNA polymerase
   5269..5976    -  terminator     OCS terminator: octopine synthase terminator
   6091..6113    -  CDS            GCN4_v4 (fragment): GCN4 peptide optimized to improve solubility while preserving binding to an scFv-GFP fusion protein (Tanenbaum et al., 2014)
   6586..6609    -  CDS            GCN4_v4 (fragment): GCN4 peptide optimized to improve solubility while preserving binding to an scFv-GFP fusion protein (Tanenbaum et al., 2014)
   7182..7238    -  CDS            GCN4_v4: GCN4 peptide optimized to improve solubility while preserving binding to an scFv-GFP fusion protein (Tanenbaum et al., 2014)
   7428..11531   -  CDS            Cas9: Cas9 (Csn1) endonuclease from the Streptococcus pyogenes Type II CRISPR/Cas system generates RNA-guided double strand breaks in DNA
  11545..11600   -  misc_feature   TMV Ω: translational enhancer from the tobacco mosaic virus 5'-leader sequence (Gallie et al., 1988)
  11619..11643   -  protein_bind   attB1: mutant version of attB; recombination site for the Gateway® BP reaction BP Clonase™
  17712..18023   +  CDS            LV1C_MOUSE (fragment): Experimental evidence at protein level: Swiss-Prot protein existence level 1. From Mus musculus (Mouse).
  18099..18437   +  CDS            HVM37_MOUSE (fragment): Experimental evidence at protein level: Swiss-Prot protein existence level 1. From Mus musculus (Mouse).
  18438..18464   +  CDS            3xHA (fragment): three tandem HA epitope tags
  18498..18523   +  CDS            FAPα2 (fragment): fluorogen-activating protein composed of a dimer of the L5-MG single-chain antibody fragment (Szent-Gyorgyi et al., 2008) binds malachite green derivatives to produce red fluorescence
  18555..19265   +  CDS            Superfolder GFP: Superfolder GFP is a basic (constitutively fluorescent) green fluorescent protein published in 2005, derived from Aequorea victoria. It is reported to be a very rapidly-maturing weak dimer.
  19401..20324   +  CDS            Prdm9 (fragment): PRDM9_MOUSE - Also known as Hst1, Meisetz. Experimental evidence at protein level: Swiss-Prot protein existence level 1. Histone methyltransferase that sequentially mono-, di-, and tri-methylates both 'Lys-4' (H3K4) and 'Lys-36' (H3K36) of histone H3 to produce respectively trimethylated 'Lys-4' (H3K4me3) and trimethylated 'Lys-36' (H3K36me3) histone H3 and plays a key role in meiotic prophase by determining hotspot localization thereby promoting meiotic recombination (PubMed:16292313, PubMed:24095733, PubMed:27362481, PubMed:24785241, PubMed:29478809). Also can methylate all four core histone
  20358..20519   +  CDS            GB1: B1 domain of Streptococcal protein G effective as a solubilizing fusion partner (Cheng and Patel, 2004)
  20547..20597   +  CDS            Rex NLS: nuclear localization signal from the human T-cell leukemia virus type 1 (HTLV-1) Rex protein
  20630..20876   +  terminator     NOS terminator: nopaline synthase terminator and poly(A) signal
  20874..20936   +  CDS            LBD22 (fragment): LBD22_ARATH - Also known as ASL30. Experimental evidence at transcript level: Swiss-Prot protein existence level 2. From Arabidopsis thaliana (Mouse-ear cress).
  21348..21423   +  misc_RNA       gRNA scaffold: guide RNA scaffold for the Streptococcus pyogenes CRISPR/Cas9 system
  21508..22184   +  promoter       CaMV 35S promoter (enhanced): cauliflower mosaic virus 35S promoter with a duplicated enhancer region
  22251..23276   +  CDS            HygR: hygromycin B phosphotransferase confers resistance to hygromycin
  23317..23491   +  polyA_signal   CaMV poly(A) signal: cauliflower mosaic virus polyadenylation signal
  23581..23605   -  misc_feature   LB T-DNA repeat: left border repeat from nopaline C58 T-DNA
  24030..24824   +  CDS            KanR: aminoglycoside phosphotransferase; aphA-3; confers resistance to kanamycin
  26070..26139   +  ncRNA          RNA-OUT: Accession: RF00240 - RNA-OUT
>Addgene plasmid #249562 | Suntag_dPRDM9_FWA_g4 | addgene full sequence | sequence record 499113 | Addgene NGS Result
TTGAGATCCTTTTTTTCTGCGCGTAATCTGCTGCTTGCAAACAAAAAAACCACCGCTACCAGCGGTGGTT
TGTTTGCCGGATCAAGAGCTACCAACTCTTTTTCCGAAGGTAACTGGCTTCAGCAGAGCGCAGATACCAA
ATACTGTCCTTCTAGTGTAGCCGTAGTTAGGCCACCACTTCAAGAACTCTGTAGCACCGCCTACATACCT
CGCTCTGCTAATCCTGTTACCAGTGGCTGCTGCCAGTGGCGATAAGTCGTGTCTTACCGGGTTGGACTCA
AGACGATAGTTACCGGATAAGGCGCAGCGGTCGGGCTGAACGGGGGGTTCGTGCACACAGCCCAGCTTGG
AGCGAACGACCTACACCGAACTGAGATACCTACAGCGTGAGCTATGAGAAAGCGCCACGCTTCCCGAAGG
GAGAAAGGCGGACAGGTATCCGGTAAGCGGCAGGGTCGGAACAGGAGAGCGCACGAGGGAGCTTCCAGGG
GGAAACGCCTGGTATCTTTATAGTCCTGTCGGGTTTCGCCACCTCTGACTTGAGCGTCGATTTTTGTGAT
GCTCGTCAGGGGGGCGGAGCCTATGGAAAAACGCCAGCAACGCGGCCTTTTTACGGTTCCTGGCCTTTTG
CTGGCCTTTTGCTCACATGTTCTTTCCTGCGTTATCCCCTGATTCTGTGGATAACCGTATTACCGCCTTT
GAGTGAGCTGATACCGCTCGCCGCAGCCGAACGACCGAGCGCAGCGAGTCAGTGAGCGAGGAAGCGGAAG
AGCGCCTGATGCGGTATTTTCTCCTTACGCATCTGTGCGGTATTTCACACCGCATATGGTGCACTCTCAG
TACAATCTGCTCTGATGCCGCATAGTTAAGCCAGTATACACTCCGCTATCGCTACGTGACTGGGTCATGG
CTGCGCCCCGACACCCGCCAACACCCGCTGACGCGCCCTGACGGGCTTGTCTGCTCCCGGCATCCGCTTA
CAGACAAGCTGTGACCGTCTCCGGGAGCTGCATGTGTCAGAGGTTTTCACCGTCATCACCGAAACGCGCG
AGGCAGGGTGCCTTGATGTGGGCGCCGGCGGTCGAGTGGCGACGGCGCGGCTTGTCCGCGCCCTGGTAGA
TTGCCTGGCCGTAGGCCAGCCATTTTTGAGCGGCCAGCGGCCGCGATAGGCCGACGCGAAGCGGCGGGGC
GTAGGGAGCGCAGCGACCGAAGGGTAGGCGCTTTTTGCAGCTCTTCGGCTGTGCGCTGGCCAGACAGTTA
TGCACAGGCCAGGCGGGTTTTAAGAGTTTTAATAAGTTTTAAAGAGTTTTAGGCGGAAAAATCGCCTTTT
TTCTCTTTTATATCAGTCACTTACATGTGTGACCGGTTCCCAATGTACGGCTTTGGGTTCCCAATGTACG
GGTTCCGGTTCCCAATGTACGGCTTTGGGTTCCCAATGTACGTGCTATCCACAGGAAAGAGACCTTTTCG
ACCTTTTTCCCCTGCTAGGGCAATTTGCCCTAGCATCTGCTCCGTACATTAGGAACCGGCGGATGCTTCG
CCCTCGATCAGGTTGCGGTAGCGCATGACTAGGATCGGGCCAGCCTGCCCCGCCTCCTCCTTCAAATCGT
ACTCCGGCAGGTCATTTGACCCGATCAGCTTGCGCACGGTGAAACAGAACTTCTTGAACTCTCCGGCGCT
GCCACTGCGTTCGTAGATCGTCTTGAACAACCATCTGGCTTCTGCCTTGCCTGCGGCGCGGCGTGCCAGG
CGGTAGAGAAAACGGCCGATGCCGGGATCGATCAAAAAGTAATCGGGGTGAACCGTCAGCACGTCCGGGT
TCTTGCCTTCTGTGATCTCGCGGTACATCCAATCAGCTAGCTCGATCTCGATGTACTCCGGCCGCCCGGT
TTCGCTCTTTACGATCTTGTAGCGGCTAATCAAGGCTTCACCCTCGGATACCGTCACCAGGCGGCCGTTC
TTGGCCTTCTTTGTACGCTGCATGGCAACGTGCGTGGTGTTTAACCGAATGCAGGTTTCTACCAGGTCGT
CTTTCTGCTTTCCGCCATCGGCTCGCCGGCAGAACTTGAGTACGTCCGCAACGTGTGGACGGAACACGCG
GCCGGGCTTGTCTCCCTTCCCTTCCCGGTATCGGTTCATGGATTCGGTTAGATGGGAAACCGCCATCAGT
ACCAGGTCGTAATCCCACACACTGGCCATGCCGGCCGGCCCTGCGGAAACCTCTACGTGCCCGTCTGGAA
GCTCGTAGCGGATCACCTCGCCAGCTCGTCGGTCACGCTTCGACAGACGGAAAACGGCCACGTCCATGAT
GCTGCGACTATCGCGGGTGCCCACGTCATAGAGCATCGGAACGAAAAAATCTGGTTGCTCGTCGCCCTTG
GGCGGCTTCCTAATCGACGGCGCACCGGCTGCCGGCGGTTGCCGGGATTCTTTGCGGATTCGATCAGCGG
CCGCTTGCCACGATTCACCGGGGCGTGCTTCTGCCTCGATGCGTTGCCGCTGGGCGGCCTGCGCGGCCTT
CAACTTCTCCACCAGGTCATCACCCAGCGCCGCGCCGATTTGTACCGGGCCGGATGGTTTGCGACCGCTC
ACGCCGATTCCTCGGGCTTGGGGGTTCCAGTGCCATTGCAGGGCCGGCAGGCAACCCAGCCGCTTACGCC
TGGCCAACCGCCCGTTCCTCCACACATGGGGCATTCCACGGCGTCGGTGCCTGGTTGTTCTTGATTTTCC
ATGCCGCCTCCTTTAGCCGCTAAAATTCATCTACTCATTTATTCATTTGCTCATTTACTCTGGTAGCTGC
GCGATGTATTCAGATAGCAGCTCGGTAATGGTCTTGCCTTGGCGTACCGCGTACATCTTCAGCTTGGTGT
GATCCTCCGCCGGCAACTGAAAGTTGACCCGCTTCATGGCTGGCGTGTCTGCCAGGCTGGCCAACGTTGC
AGCCTTGCTGCTGCGTGCGCTCGGACGGCCGGCACTTAGCGTGTTTGTGCTTTTGCTCATTTTCTCTTTA
CCTCATTAACTCAAATGAGTTTTGATTTAATTTCAGCGGCCAGCGCCTGGACCTCGCGGGCAGCGTCGCC
CTCGGGTTCTGATTCAAGAACGGTTGTGCCGGCGGCGGCAGTGCCTGGGTAGCTCACGCGCTGCGTGATA
CGGGACTCAAGAATGGGCAGCTCGTACCCGGCCAGCGCCTCGGCAACCTCACCGCCGATGCGCGTGCCTT
TGATCGCCCGCGACACGACAAAGGCCGCTTGTAGCCTTCCATCCGTGACCTCAATGCGCTGCTTAACCAG
CTCCACCAGGTCGGCGGTGGCCCATATGTCGTAAGGGCTTGGCTGCACCGGAATCAGCACGAAGTCGGCT
GCCTTGATCGCGGACACAGCCAAGTCCGCCGCCTGGGGCGCTCCGTCGATCACTACGAAGTCGCGCCGGC
CGATGGCCTTCACGTCGCGGTCAATCGTCGGGCGGTCGATGCCGACAACGGTTAGCGGTTGATCTTCCCG
CACGGCCGCCCAATCGCGGGCACTGCCCTGGGGATCGGAATCGACTAACAGAACATCGGCCCCGGCGAGT
TGCAGGGCGCGGGCTAGATGGGTTGCGATGGTCGTCTTGCCTGACCCGCCTTTCTGGTTAAGTACAGCGA
TAACCTTCATGCGTTCCCCTTGCGTATTTGTTTATTTACTCATCGCATCATATACGCAGCGACCGCATGA
CGCAAGCTGTTTTACTCAAATACACATCACCTTTTTAGACGGCGGCGCTCGGTTTCTTCAGCGGCCAAGC
TGGCCGGCCAGGCCGCCAGCTTGGCATCAGACAAACCGGCCAGGATTTCATGCAGCCGCACGGTTGAGAC
GTGCGCGGGCGGCTCGAACACGTACCCGGCCGCGATCATCTCCGCCTCGATCTCTTCGGTAATGAAAAAC
GGTTCGTCCTGGCCGTCCTGGTGCGGTTTCATGCTTGTTCCTCTTGGCGTTCATTCTCGGCGGCCGCCAG
GGCGTCGGCCTCGGTCAATGCGTCCTCACGGAAGGCACCGCGCCGCCTGGCCTCGGTGGGCGTCACTTCC
TCGCTGCGCTCAAGTGCGCGGTACAGGGTCGAGCGATGCACGCCAAGCAGTGCAGCCGCCTCTTTCACGG
TGCGGCCTTCCTGGTCGATCAGCTCGCGGGCGTGCGCGATCTGTGCCGGGGTGAGGGTAGGGCGGGGGCC
AAACTTCACGCCTCGGGCCTTGGCGGCCTCGCGCCCGCTCCGGGTGCGGTCGATGATTAGGGAACGCTCG
AACTCGGCAATGCCGGCGAACACGGTCAACACCATGCGGCCGGCCGGCGTGGTGGTGTCGGCCCACGGCT
CTGCCAGGCTACGCAGGCCCGCGCCGGCCTCCTGGATGCGCTCGGCAATGTCCAGTAGGTCGCGGGTGCT
GCGGGCCAGGCGGTCTAGCCTGGTCACTGTCACAACGTCGCCAGGGCGTAGGTGGTCAAGCATCCTGGCC
AGCTCCGGGCGGTCGCGCCTGGTGCCGGTGATCTTCTCGGAAAACAGCTTGGTGCAGCCGGCCGCGTGCA
GTTCGGCCCGTTGGTTGGTCAAGTCCTGGTCGTCGGTGCTGACGCGGGCATAGCCCAGCAGGCCAGCGGC
GGCGCTCTTGTTCATGGCGTAATGTCTCCGGTTCTAGTCGCAAGTATTCTACTTTATGCGACTAAAACAC
GCGACAAGAAAACGCCAGGAAAAGGGCAGGGCGGCAGCCTGTCGCGTAACTTAGGACTTGTGCGACATGT
CGTTTTCAGAAGACGGCTGCACTGAACGTCAGAAGCCGACTGCACTATAGCAGCGGAGGGGTTGGATCAA
AGTACTTTGATCCCGAGGGGAACCCTGTGGTTGGCATGCACATACAAATGGACGAACGGATAAACCTTTT
CACGCCCTTTTAAATATCCGATTATTCTAATAAACGCTCTTTTCTCTTAGGTTTACCCGCCAATATATCC
TGTCAAACACTGATAGTTTAAACTGAAGGCGGGAAACGACAATCTGATCCAAGCTCAAGCTGCTCTAGCA
TTCGCCATTCAGGCTGCGCAACTGTTGGGAAGGGCGATCGGTGCGGGCCTCTTCGCTATTACGCCAGCTG
GCGAAAGGGGGATGTGCTGCAAGGCGATTAAGTTGGGTAACGCCAGGGTTTTCCCAGTCACGACGTTGTA
AAACGACGGCCAGTGCCAAGCTTGCATGCCTGCAGAGATTTAGGTGACACTATAGAATATCACTAGTAAG
CTAGCTTGCATGCCGGTCCTGCTGAGCCTCGACATGTTGTCGCAAAATTCGCCCTGGACCCGCCCAACGA
TTTGTCGTCACTGTCAAGGTTTGACCTGCACTTCATTTGGGGCCCACATACACCAAAAAAATGCTGCATA
ATTCTCGGGGCAGCAAGTCGGTTACCCGGCCGCCGTGCTGGACCGGGTTGAATGGTGCCCGTAACTTTCG
GTAGAGCGGACGGCCAATACTCAACTTCAAGGAATCTCACCCATGCGCGCCGGCGGGGAACCGGAGTTCC
CTTCAGTGAGCGTTATTAGTTCGCCGCTCGGTGTGTCGTAGATACTAGCCCCTGGGGCACTTTTGAAATT
TGAATAAGATTTATGTAATCAGTCTTTTAGGTTTGACCGGTTCTGCCGCTTTTTTTAAAATTGGATTTGT
AATAATAAAACGCAATTGTTTGTTATTGTGGCGCTCTATCATAGATGTCGCTATAAACCTATTCAGCACA
ATATATTGTTTTCATTTTAATATTGTACATATAAGTAGTAGGGTACAATCAGTAAATTGAACGGAGAATA
TTATTCATAAAAATACGATAGTAACGGGTGATATATTCATTAGAATGAACCGAAACCGGCGGTAAGGATC
TGAGCTACACATGCTCAGGTTTTTTACAACGTGCACAACAGAATTGAAAGCAAATATCATGCGATCATAG
GCGTCTCGCATATCTCATTAAAGCAGGACTCTAGTTATCATGGCGCGCCCCCGGGTTACCCTGAGCCTGA
TCCCCCGGATCCGGAACCTCCCGACCCTGACCCGGACCCGCCTGAGCCTGAGCCCTTTTTGAGCCTAGCA
ACTTCGTTCTCAAGATGATAATTTTTCGATAGCAATTCCTCGCCAGACCCAGACCCTCCCGACCCAGAGC
CCCCAGAGCCAGATCCCGAACCGCCAGAACCACTCCCCTTTTTTAGTCTCGCTACCTCATTTTCCAGATG
ATAATTTTTACTCAGTAATTCTTCTCCCGAACCTGAACCACCGGAGCCTGACCCACCTGATCCCGAACCT
GAGCCACCCGACCCTGAACCTTTCTTTAATCGAGCTACTTCGTTTTCGAGGTGGTAATTCTTTGAAAGTA
GTTCCTCCCCGGATCCCGAGCCCCCAGATCCCGATCCTCCGGAACCGGAGCCGGACCCACCACTGCCCGA
TCCCTTTTTTAATCGAGCGACCTCATTTTCAAGATGATAGTTCTTCGAGAGCAGTTCCTCGCCTGACCCG
GACCCGCCTGACCCGGAACCCCCCGATCCTGACCCAGATCCTCCTGAGCCGGAACCCTTCTTCAAACGCG
CTACCTCGTTCTCAAGATGATAATTCTTGGATAGTAGCTCTTCCCCGGAACCTGAACCTCCCGAGCCTGA
GCCACCAGAGCCAGATCCCGACCCACCACTGCCACTTCCCTTTTTTAAGCGTGCCACCTCATTTTCGAGG
TGGTAGTTTTTAGATAATAGCTCTTCACCAGATCCAGATCCCCCAGATCCAGACCCGCCTGACCCCGACC
CAGATCCTCCAGAACCACTGCCCTTTTTTAGCCGAGCCACTTCGTTTTCGAGATGATAATTTTTCGAGAG
TAACTCCTCTCCTGAGCCCGACCCACCGGACCCTGATCCTCCGGATCCAGATCCTGAACCACCCGATCCG
GACCCTTTCTTTAGTCGTGCTACTTCGTTCTCCAAATGATAATTTTTGCTCAGCAACTCCTCCCCCGACC
CTGAGCCTCCCGAACCGGAGCCCCCTGAGCCCGACCCGGAGCCCCCACTTCCGCTCCCCTTTTTCAGTCT
AGCTACCTCATTTTCCAGGTGGTAATTCTTTGAAAGCAGTTCTTCGCCTGATCCGGACCCGCCTGAGCCC
GAACCACCAGATCCGGAGCCAGAACCTCCACTGCCAGAACCTTTCTTAAGACGAGCCACTTCGTTCTCAA
GATGATAATTCTTGCTCAAAAGTTCTTCTTCCGCGGCGTCAGTCGGACCGTTGGATCCGCTGCTGCCGTT
GCTCCCACTACCAATGCCGTCGACCTTTCTCTTCTTCTTTGGAGCATCTTCCACTTTCCGCTTTTTCTTA
GGATCTTCCACCTTGCGTTTTTTCTTGGGGGAGCCGCTGCCCAGGCTGGCATAATCGGGCACGTCATAGG
GATAGGCGTCGCCTCCCAGCTGAGACAGGTCGATCCGTGTCTCGTACAGGCCGGTGATGCTCTGGTGGAT
CAGGGTGGCGTCCAGCACCTCTTTGGTGCTGGTGTACCTCTTCCGGTCGATGGTGGTGTCAAAGTACTTG
AAGGCGGCAGGGGCTCCCAGATTGGTCAGGGTAAACAGGTGGATGATATTCTCGGCCTGCTCTCTGATAG
GCTTGTCTCTGTGCTTGTTGTAGGCGCTCAGCACCTTGTCCAGATTAGCGTCGGCCAGGATCACTCTCTT
GGAGAACTCGCTGATCTGCTCGATGATCTCGTCCAGGTAGTGTTTGTGCTGTTCCACAAACAGCTGTTTC
TGCTCATTATCCTCGGGGGAGCCCTTCAGCTTCTCATAGTGGCTGGCCAGGTACAGGAAGTTCACATATT
TGGAGGGCAGGGCCAGTTCGTTTCCCTTCTGCAGTTCGCCGGCAGAGGCCAGCATTCTCTTCCGGCCGTT
TTCCAGCTCGAACAGGGAGTACTTAGGCAGCTTGATGATCAGGTCCTTTTTCACTTCTTTGTAGCCCTTG
GCTTCCAGAAAGTCGATGGGATTCTTCTCGAAGCTGCTTCTTTCCATGATGGTGATCCCCAGCAGCTCTT
TCACACTCTTCAGTTTCTTGGACTTGCCCTTTTCCACTTTGGCCACCACCAGCACAGAATAGGCCACGGT
GGGGCTGTCGAAGCCGCCGTACTTCTTAGGGTCCCAGTCCTTCTTTCTGGCGATCAGCTTGTCGCTGTTC
CTCTTGGGCAGGATAGACTCTTTGCTGAAGCCGCCTGTCTGCACCTCGGTCTTTTTCACGATATTCACTT
GGGGCATAGACAGCACTTTCCGCACGGTGGCAAAGTCCCGGCCCTTATCCCACACGATCTCGCCTGTTTC
GCCGTTTGTCTCGATCAGAGGCCGCTTCCGGATCTCGCCGTTGGCCAGGGTAATCTCGGTCTTGAAAAAG
TTCATGATGTTGCTGTAGAAGAAGTACTTGGCGGTAGCCTTGCCGATTTCCTGCTCGCTCTTGGCGATCA
TCTTCCGCACGTCGTACACCTTGTAGTCGCCGTACACGAACTCGCTTTCCAGCTTAGGGTACTTTTTGAT
CAGGGCGGTTCCCACGACGGCGTTCAGGTAGGCGTCGTGGGCGTGGTGGTAGTTGTTGATCTCGCGCACT
TTGTAAAACTGGAAATCCTTCCGGAAATCGGACACCAGCTTGGACTTCAGGGTGATCACTTTCACTTCCC
GGATCAGTTTGTCGTTCTCGTCGTACTTAGTGTTCATCCGGGAGTCCAGGATCTGTGCCACGTGCTTTGT
GATCTGCCGGGTTTCCACCAGCTGTCTCTTGATGAAGCCGGCCTTATCCAGTTCGCTCAGGCCGCCTCTC
TCGGCCTTGGTCAGATTGTCGAACTTCCTCTGGGTAATCAGCTTGGCATTCAGCAGCTGGCGCCAGTAGT
TCTTCATCTTCTTCACGACCTCTTCGGAGGGCACGTTGTCGCTCTTGCCCCGGTTCTTGTCGCTCCGAGT
CAGCACTTTGTTATCGATGGAGTCGTCCTTCAGAAAGCTCTGAGGCACGATAGCGTCCACATCGTAGTCG
GACAGCCGGTTGATGTCCAGTTCCTGGTCCACGTACATATCCCGCCCATTCTGCAGGTAGTACAGGTACA
GCTTCTCGTTCTGCAGCTGGGTGTTTTCCACGGGGTGTTCTTTCAGGATCTGGCTGCCCAGCTCTTTGAT
GCCCTCTTCGATCCGCTTCATTCTCTCGCGGCTGTTCTTCTGTCCCTTCTGGGTGGTCTGGTTCTCTCTG
GCCATTTCGATCACGATGTTCTCGGGCTTGTGCCGGCCCATCACTTTCACGAGCTCGTCCACCACCTTCA
CTGTCTGCAGGATGCCCTTCTTAATGGCGGGGCTGCCGGCCAGATTGGCAATGTGCTCGTGCAGGCTATC
GCCCTGGCCGGACACCTGGGCTTTCTGGATGTCCTCTTTAAAGGTCAGGCTGTCGTCGTGGATCAGCTGC
ATGAAGTTTCTGTTGGCGAAGCCGTCGGACTTCAGGAAATCCAGGATTGTCTTGCCGGACTGCTTGTCCC
GGATGCCGTTGATCAGCTTCCGGCTCAGCCTGCCCCAGCCGGTGTATCTCCGCCGCTTCAGCTGCTTCAT
CACTTTGTCGTCGAACAGGTGGGCATAGGTTTTCAGCCGTTCCTCGATCATCTCTCTGTCCTCAAACAGT
GTCAGGGTCAGCACGATATCTTCCAGAATGTCCTCGTTTTCCTCATTGTCCAGGAAGTCCTTGTCCTTGA
TAATTTTCAGCAGATCGTGGTATGTGCCCAGGGAGGCGTTGAACCGATCTTCCACGCCGGAGATTTCCAC
GGAGTCGAAGCACTCGATTTTCTTGAAGTAGTCCTCTTTCAGCTGCTTCACGGTCACTTTCCGGTTGGTC
TTGAACAGCAGGTCCACGATGGCTTTTTTCTGCTCGCCGCTCAGGAAGGCGGGCTTTCTCATTCCCTCGG
TCACGTATTTCACTTTGGTCAGCTCGTTGTACACGGTGAAGTACTCGTACAGCAGGCTGTGCTTGGGCAG
CACCTTCTCGTTGGGCAGGTTCTTATCGAAGTTGGTCATCCGCTCGATGAAGCTCTGGGCGCTGGCGCCC
TTGTCCACCACTTCCTCGAAGTTCCAGGGGGTGATGGTTTCCTCGCTCTTTCTGGTCATCCAGGCGAATC
TGCTGTTTCCCCTGGCCAGAGGGCCCACGTAGTAGGGGATGCGGAAGGTCAGGATCTTCTCGATCTTTTC
CCGGTTGTCCTTCAGGAATGGGTAAAAATCTTCCTGCCGCCGCAGAATGGCGTGCAGCTCTCCCAGGTGG
ATCTGGTGGGGGATGCTGCCGTTGTCGAAGGTCCGCTGCTTCCGCAGCAGGTCCTCTCTGTTCAGCTTCA
CGAGCAGTTCCTCGGTGCCGTCCATCTTTTCCAGGATGGGCTTGATGAACTTGTAGAACTCTTCCTGGCT
GGCTCCGCCATCGATGTAGCCGGCGTAGCCGTTCTTGCTCTGGTCGAAGAAAATCTCTTTGTACTTCTCA
GGCAGCTGCTGCCGCACGAGAGCTTTCAGCAGGGTCAGGTCCTGGTGGTGCTCGTCGTATCTCTTGATCA
TAGAGGCGCTCAGGGGGGCCTTGGTGATCTCGGTGTTCACTCTCAGGATGTCGCTCAGCAGGATGGCGTC
GGACAGGTTCTTGGCGGCCAGAAACAGGTCGGCGTACTGGTCGCCGATCTGGGCCAGCAGGTTGTCCAGG
TCGTCGTCGTAGGTGTCCTTGCTCAGCTGCAGTTTGGCATCCTCGGCCAGGTCGAAGTTGCTCTTGAAGT
TGGGGGTCAGGCCCAGGCTCAGGGCAATCAGGTTGCCGAACAGGCCATTCTTCTTCTCGCCGGGCAGCTG
GGCGATCAGATTTTCCAGCCGTCTGCTCTTGCTCAGTCTGGCAGACAGGATGGCCTTGGCGTCCACGCCG
CTGGCGTTGATGGGGTTTTCCTCGAACAGCTGGTTGTAGGTCTGCACCAGCTGGATGAACAGCTTGTCCA
CGTCGCTGTTGTCGGGGTTCAGGTCGCCCTCGATCAGGAAGTGGCCCCGGAACTTGATCATGTGGGCCAG
GGCCAGATAGATCAGCCGCAGGTCGGCCTTGTCGGTGCTGTCCACCAGTTTCTTTCTCAGGTGGTAGATG
GTGGGGTACTTCTCGTGGTAGGCCACCTCGTCCACGATGTTGCCGAAGATGGGGTGCCGCTCGTGCTTCT
TATCCTCTTCCACCAGGAAGGACTCTTCCAGTCTGTGGAAGAAGCTGTCGTCCACCTTGGCCATCTCGTT
GCTGAAGATCTCTTGCAGATAGCAGATCCGGTTCTTCCGTCTGGTGTATCTTCTTCTGGCGGTTCTCTTC
AGCCGGGTGGCCTCGGCTGTTTCTCCGCTGTCGAACAGCAGGGCGCCGATCAGGTTCTTCTTGATGCTGT
GCCGGTCGGTGTTGCCCAGCACCTTGAATTTCTTGCTGGGCACCTTGTACTCGTCGGTGATCACGGCCCA
GCCCACAGAGTTGGTGCCGATGGCCAGGCCGATGCTGTACTTCTTGTCCATGTTAACTTTTTTTGTAATT
GTAAATAGTAATTGTAATGTTGTTTGTTGTTTGTTGTTGTTGGTAATTGTTGTAAAAATACTTTAAAGAG
CCTGCTTTTTTGTACAAACTTGTTGATGATCCCTGTTAATCAGAAAAACTCAGATTAATCGACAAATTCG
ATCGCACAAACTAGAAACTAACACCAGATCTAGATAGAAATCACAAATCGAAGAGTAATTATTCGACAAA
ACTCAAATTATTTGAACAAATCGGATGATATCTATGAAACCCTAATCGAGAATTAAGATGATATCTAACG
ATCAAACCCAGAAAATCGTCTTCGATCTAAGATTAACAGAATCTAAACCAAAGAACATATACGAAATTGG
GATCGAACGAAAACAAAATCGAAGATTTTGAGAGAATAAGGAACACAGAAATTTACCTTGATCACGGTAG
AGAGAATTGAGAGAAAGTTTTTAAGATTTTGAGAAATTGAAATCTGAATTGTGAAGAAGAAGAGCTCTTT
GGGTATTGTTTTATAGAAGAAGAAGAAGAAAAGACGAGGACGACTAGGTCACGAGAAAGCTAAGGCGGTG
AAGCAATAGCTAATAATAAAATGACACGTGTATTGAGCGTTGTTTACACGCAAAGTTGTTTTTGGCTAAT
TGCCTTATTTTTAGGTTGAGGAAAAGTATTTGTGCTTTGAGTTGATAAACACGACTCGTGTGTGCCGGCT
GCAACCACTTTGACGCCGTTTATTACTGACTCGTCGACAACCACAATTTCTAACGGTCGTCATAAGATCC
AGCCGTTGAGATTTAACGATCGTTACGATTTATATTTTTTTAGCATTATCGTTTTATTTTTTAAATATAC
GGTGGAGCTGAAAATTGGCAATAATTGAACCGTGGGTCCCACTGCATTGAAGCGTATTTCGTATTTTCTA
GAATTCTTCGTGCTTTATTTCTTTTCCTTTTTGTTTTTTTTTGCCATTTATCTAATGCAAGTGGGCTTAT
AAAATCAGTGAATTTCTTGGAAAAGTAACTTCTTTATCGTATAACATATTGTGAAATTATCCATTTCTTT
TAATTTTTTAGTGTTATTGGATATTTTTGTATGATTATTGATTTGCATAGGATAATGACTTTTGTATCAA
GTTGGTGAACAAGTCTCGTTAAAAAAGGCAAGTGGTTTGGTGACTCGATTTATTCTTGTTATTTAATTCA
TATATCAATGGATCTTATTTGGGGCCTGGTCCATATTTAACACTCGTGTTCAGTCCAATGACCAATAATA
TTTTTTCATTAATAACAATGTAACAAGAATGATACACAAAACATTCTTTGAATAAGTTCGCTATGAAGAA
GGGAACTTATCCGGTCCTAGATCATCAGTTCATACAAACCTCCATAGAGTTCAACATCTTAAACAAGAAT
ATCCTGATCTGAAGAATGTGGAGGCTTTAGTCCCTTGGATACTTGGGAGGCTGTGGAAGAACAGAAACGA
GCTGGTGCTTAAAGGGAGGGAATTTGGAACCAATGAGGTATTAGTAAGGACACAAGAAGATGCAGATGAG
TGGATTAGAAGGAAAGAGGCTCAGAATGTAAGGAAAGCACCAACCACAACACCGTCGGGACAGACGAGAA
ACATGGGAAGCTCCACCACAATCTTGGGTTAAGTGCAACTTTGATGGGGCATGGCCAACAGAAGGATTAA
AATGTGGCTTAGGGTGGGTGCTTCGCGATCATACAGGGAAGGTGTTATGGTTAGGTGCAAGAGCTGTGGT
AAAAGTAAGAAGCGTGCTGGAAGTAGAAGTGGAGGCTCTTAGATGGGCTGTGCTGTCATTATCCCGATTC
AATTATAGGAAGATCATTTTTGAGGTGGATTCTCAGCAACTTGTGTCTTTGGTTACATGAAAGTTATGCT
TGTCAAGTCTCAATCCAATTATCCAAGACATAAAGTATCTACTTAGCAAGTTTGAGGATTTTATGCTTGT
GCATACAAGCCGAGAAGGAAATGGAGTGGCAGATAGAATAGCTAAGGAATCTCTTTCTTTTGAGAATTAT
GATCTAAAGTTGTATTCTATTGTACCAATTTGGGTTAAAAGCTCTGTTGAGCTAGACTCATATGCATGCG
GCCGCGTTCCTAACACCTGGAGAACCTTTTATGTACTTCACAACCCTCAATGCTGCTTCCAGGTGTGACT
GTTTGGGTTGCTGCATGAATTGACTCAGCACCTGCACTGCAAAGCTGATATCTGGCCTTGTGATTGTCAA
GTAGAGAAGCTTTCCCACCAGTCTCTGATAGGAACCCACATCCTCTAACTCTGCATCATCAGTCTTTCCT
AAGTGCTTGTCATATTCTACAGTAGTCAGCCTTTGGTTCTGTTCCATTGGTGTTGACACTGGTCTGCAGC
CTCCCAGACCAACACCTGATATCAGTTCCAGTGCATACTTCCTCTGGTTCAGTAGGATTCCCTTTTCTGA
TCTCAGCACCTCAATGCCTAAGAAGTATTTTAGTTCTCCCAAATCTTTCATCTTGAAATGCTGATGCAGG
GTTGCCTTTGCTTCTGAAATCAAAACATTGCTGCTGCCTGTTATTAACAGATCATCCACATAAATCAGGA
TTATGACAAGGTCAGTCCCCTCTCTTTTGGTAAACAAGGAGTGATCATAAGCACTTTGCATAAAACCAGC
CTGCATAAGGACAGTGGTAAGCTTGATGTTCCACTGCCTTGATGCTTGCTTTAAACCATAGAGGGATTCA
ACAGCCTGCACACTTTGGTCTCCCCTTGGCTGTGAAAACCCTGAGGCAGAGACATATAAACTTCTTCCAT
GAGGTCACCTTGTAGAAAAGCATTGTTGACATCCATCTGGAAAAGGAACCAGCCCTTGGAAGCAGCAACA
GATATGACAGCTTTTACAGTGACCATTTTGGCCACTGGAGAAAAAGTTTCATGGTAGTCAAGGCCTTCTT
GCTGAGTGTATCCCTTGGCCACTAGCCTTGCCTTAAACCTGTCAACTTCACCATTAGCTTTGTATTTAAT
TTTGTACACCCATTTGGACCCTATAGGCTGTTTACCAGGGGGTAAAGGGACAATCTCCCAGGTGTTATTA
TCCTCAAGAGCCTGTATCTCAAGGGACATGGCCTCCATCCATTTCTCATCTTGAGCTGCTTCTTTGAAGG
ATTTAGGTTCAGTATAAGTGGAGAAAGCACTCAAATAAGCTTGATAGTGAACAGGCAAGTGATCATAGGA
AACATAGTTGGCTATAGGGTATGGAACATCCCTAGAGCCTTTGTTCAGTGTCACAAAGTCCTTGAGCCAG
ATGGGAGGACCTGCATTGCGTTTAGGTCTAGTGTGCAGGTTTGCTGGAACTAGAGAGGGATCAGCTACAG
CAGTATGGTGCTCAAATTCAGCATTTGCTAGGTCAGGCTCAGCTGACTCAACTGACTCTGCAGGAGCATG
CAGGTGGCCTGAAGGTGCAGCATCAGCTGAAGTGATATGATTTTGGGTAGAATGAGTCCCCAAAGTGATA
TCCTCATTGGCCTCTACAATGTCAGGAATAAGAACTGGAGTATCATCATCATCAGTATGAAAGCTGGAAG
GAAAAATATCATTATACACTAGCTGCAAAGCTGTATCTTCAGAGCTAAGTGAACCTGCTCGAGTGAACAT
ATCAGGTTCATGGGAGATGGACTCTTTGAAAGGGAACTGAAACTCTCTGAAAACTACATCCCTGCTCACT
ATGATCACCTTATTATCCAAGTCATACAACCTGTAACCCTTTTGAGTCTCAGAATAACCAATGAAGATGG
TTCGCTTGGCTCTAGGTGCAAGTTTGTCACCTTTGGGCAGTGTTGCTGCAAAAGCAAGACACCCAAACAC
TCTCAAGTGATCAAGCTTGGCATGTTTCTGATAGAGTAGTTCATATGGACATTTGCCTTGTAAGATTGGA
GTAGGGAGTCTATTGATCAGGTATACAACAGTCTTGACACAGTCTCCCCAAAACCTGGTAGGTACACCAC
TCTGAAACTTAAGTGCCCTTGCCATCTCAAGGATGTGTCTGTGCTTTCTCTCCACAACACCATTCTGTTG
TGGTGTGTAGGGACAGCTACTTTGATGAACAATCCCAAGAGAGGCCAGCAACTCATTACAACTTGTTTCC
TAGGGATGCATATGAGTCTAGCTCAACAGAGCTTTTAACCCAAATTGGTACAATAGAATACAACTTTAGA
TCATAATTCTCAAAAGAAAGAGATTCCTTAGCTATTCTATCTGCCACTCCATTTCCTTCTCGGCTTGTAT
GCACAAGCATAAAATCCTCAAACTTGCTAAGTAGATACTTTATGTCTTGGATAATTGGATTGAGACTTGA
CAAGCATAACTTTCATGTAACCAAAGACACAAGTTGCTGAGAATCCACCTCAAAAATGATCTTCCTATAA
TTGAATCGGGATAATGACAGCACAGCCCATCTAAGAGCCTCCACTTCTACTTCCAGCACGCTTCTTACTT
TTACCACAGCTCTTGCACCTAACCATAACACCTTCCCTGTATGATCGCGAAGCACCCACCCTAAGCCACA
TTTTAATCCTTCTGTTGGCCATGCCCCATCAAAGTTGCACTTAACCCAAGATTGTGGTGGAGCTTCCCAT
GTTTCTCGTCTGTCCCGACGGTGTTGTGGTTGGTGCTTTCCTTACATTCTGAGCCTCTTTCCTTCTAATC
CACTCATCTGCATCTTCTTGTGTCCTTACTAATACCTCATTGGTTCCAAATTCCCTCCCTTTAAGCACCA
GCTCGTTTCTGTTCTTCCACAGCCTCCCAAGTATCCAAGGGACTAAAGCCTCCACATTCTTCAGATCAGG
ATATTCTTGTTTAAGATGTTGAACTCTATGGAGGTTTGTATGAACTGATGATCTAGGACCGGATAAGTTC
CCTTCTTCATAGCGAACTTATTCAAAGAATGTTTTGTGTATCATTCTTGTTACATTGTTATTAATGAAAA
AATATTATTGGTCATTGGACTGAACACGAGTGTTAAATATGGACCAGGCCCCAAATAAGATCCATTGATA
TATGAATTAAATAACAAGAATAAATCGAGTCACCAAACCACTTGCCTTTTTTAACGAGACTTGTTCACCA
ACTTGATACAAAAGTCATTATCCTATGCAAATCAATAATCATACAAAAATATCCAATAACACTAAAAAAT
TAAAAGAAATGGATAATTTCACAATATGTTATACGATAAAGAAGTTACTTTTCCAAGAAATTCACTGATT
TTATAAGCCCACTTGCATTAGATAAATGGCAAAAAAAAACAAAAAGGAAAAGAAATAAAGCACGAAGAAT
TCTAGAAAATACGAAATACGCTTCAATGCAGTGGGACCCACGGTTCAATTATTGCCAATTTTCAGCTCCA
CCGTATATTTAAAAAATAAAACGATAATGCTAAAAAAATATAAATCGTAACGATCGTTAAATCTCAACGG
CTGGATCTTATGACGACCGTTAGAAATTGTGGTTGTCGACGAGTCAGTAATAAACGGCGTCAAAGTGGTT
GCAGCCGGCACACACGAGTCGTGTTTATCAACTCAAAGCACAAATACTTTTCCTCAACCTAAAAATAAGG
CAATTAGCCAAAAACAACTTTGCGTGTAAACAACGCTCAATACACGTGTCATTTTATTATTAGCTATTGC
TTCACCGCCTTAGCTTTCTCGTGACCTAGTCGTCCTCGTCTTTTCTTCTTCTTCTTCTATAAAACAATAC
CCAAAGAGCTCTTCTTCTTCACAATTCAGATTTCAATTTCTCAAAATCTTAAAAACTTTCTCTCAATTCT
CTCTACCGTGATCAAGGTAAATTTCTGTGTTCCTTATTCTCTCAAAATCTTCGATTTTGTTTTCGTTCGA
TCCCAATTTCGTATATGTTCTTTGGTTTAGATTCTGTTAATCTTAGATCGAAGACGATTTTCTGGGTTTG
ATCGTTAGATATCATCTTAATTCTCGATTAGGGTTTCATAGATATCATCCGATTTGTTCAAATAATTTGA
GTTTTGTCGAATAATTACTCTTCGATTTGTGATTTCTATCTAGATCTGGTGTTAGTTTCTAGTTTGTGCG
ATCGAATTTGTCGATTAATCTGAGTTTTTCTGATTAACACCTAGGGTTTAGCGCTGATGGGCCCCGACAT
CGTGATGACCCAGAGCCCCAGCAGCCTGAGCGCCAGCGTGGGCGACCGCGTGACCATCACCTGCCGCAGC
AGCACCGGCGCCGTGACCACCAGCAACTACGCCAGCTGGGTGCAGGAGAAGCCCGGCAAGCTGTTCAAGG
GCCTGATCGGCGGCACCAACAACCGCGCCCCCGGCGTGCCCAGCCGCTTCAGCGGCAGCCTGATCGGCGA
CAAGGCCACCCTGACCATCAGCAGCCTGCAGCCCGAGGACTTCGCCACCTACTTCTGCGCCCTGTGGTAC
AGCAACCACTGGGTGTTCGGCCAGGGCACCAAGGTGGAGCTGAAGCGCGGCGGCGGCGGCAGCGGCGGCG
GCGGCAGCGGCGGCGGCGGCAGCAGCGGCGGCGGCAGCGAGGTGAAGCTGCTGGAGAGCGGCGGCGGCCT
GGTGCAGCCCGGCGGCAGCCTGAAGCTGAGCTGCGCCGTGAGCGGCTTCAGCCTGACCGACTACGGCGTG
AACTGGGTGCGCCAGGCCCCCGGCCGCGGCCTGGAGTGGATCGGCGTGATCTGGGGCGACGGCATCACCG
ACTACAACAGCGCCCTGAAGGACCGCTTCATCATCAGCAAGGACAACGGCAAGAACACCGTGTACCTGCA
GATGAGCAAGGTGCGCAGCGACGACACCGCCCTGTACTACTGCGTGACCGGCCTGTTCGACTACTGGGGC
CAGGGCACCCTGGTGACCGTGAGCAGCTACCCATACGATGTTCCAGATTACGCTGGTGGAGGCGGAGGTT
CTGGGGGAGGAGGTAGTGGCGGTGGTGGTTCAGGAGGCGGCGGAAGCTTGGATCCAGGTGGAGGTGGAAG
CGGTAGCAAAGGAGAAGAACTTTTCACTGGAGTTGTCCCAATTCTTGTTGAATTAGATGGTGATGTTAAT
GGGCACAAATTTTCTGTCCGTGGAGAGGGTGAAGGTGATGCTACAAACGGAAAACTCACCCTTAAATTTA
TTTGCACTACTGGAAAACTACCTGTTCCGTGGCCAACACTTGTCACTACTCTGACCTATGGTGTTCAATG
CTTTTCCCGTTATCCGGATCACATGAAACGGCATGACTTTTTCAAGAGTGCCATGCCCGAAGGTTATGTA
CAGGAACGCACTATATCTTTCAAAGATGACGGGACCTACAAGACGCGTGCTGAAGTCAAGTTTGAAGGTG
ATACCCTTGTTAATCGTATCGAGTTAAAGGGTATTGATTTTAAAGAAGATGGAAACATTCTTGGACACAA
ACTCGAGTACAACTTTAACTCACACAATGTATACATCACGGCAGACAAACAAAAGAATGGAATCAAAGCT
AACTTCAAAATTCGCCACAACGTTGAAGATGGTTCCGTTCAACTAGCAGACCATTATCAACAAAATACTC
CAATTGGCGATGGCCCTGTCCTTTTACCAGACAACCATTACCTGTCGACACAATCTGTCCTTTCGAAAGA
TCCCAACGAAAAGCGTGACCACATGGTCCTTCTTGAGTTTGTAACTGCTGCTGGGATTACACATGGCATG
GATGAGCTCTACAAAGGTGGAGGTCGGACCGGTCGTACGTATCCCTATGACGTGCCCGATTATGCCAGCC
TGGGCAGCGGCGCTCCCAAGAAAAAACGCAAGGTGGAAGCTCCTAAGAAAAAGCGGAAAGTGGGCGGTGG
CGGATCCGGGGTGCCTTTCCGGGTGAAGCACAGTAAACAGCAGAAGGAATCATCTAGAATGCCATTTAGT
GGTGAATCTAATGTGAAGGAAGGGTCTGGAATAGAAAATTTGCTGAATACAAGTGGCTCAGAACACGTCC
AGAAACCAGTGTCCTCCCTTGAAGAAGGAAATACCTCTGGACAGCACTCTGGGAAAAAACTGAAACTTAG
GAAAAAGAACGTTGAAGTGAAAATGTACAGGCTGCGAGAGAGAAAGGGCCTTGCCTATGAGGAGGTCAGC
GAGCCTCAGGATGATGACTATCTCTATTGTGAGAAGTGCCAGAATTTCTTCATCGACAGTTGTCCCAACC
ATGGGCCTCCTTTATTTGTAAAAGACAGTATGGTGGACAGGGGGCATCCCAACCACTCAGTCCTCAGTCT
GCCCCCTGGGCTAAGAATTAGTCCATCGGGCATCCCTGAAGCTGGACTTGGAGTATGGAATGAAGCATCT
GATCTACCAGTCGGTCTGCACTTTGGCCCCTATGAGGCTCAGATCACAGAGGATGAAGAGGCAGCCAACA
GTGGTTACTCCTGGCTGATTACCAAGGGAAGAAACTGCTATGAGTATGTGGATGGACAGGACGAGTCCCA
AGCCAACTGGATGAGGTATGTGAACTGTGCCCGGGATGATGAAGAGCAGAACCTGGTAGCCTTTCAATAT
CACAGGAAAATCTTCTATCGAACCTGCCGGGTTATCAGACCAGGTTGTGAGCTTCTGGTCTGGTATGGGG
ATGAGTACGGCCAGGAACTGGGCATTAAGTGGGGAAGCAAGATGAAGAAAGGATTCACAGCAGGAAGAGA
ACTAAGGACAGAAATTCATCCTTGTCTTTTGTGCTCTTTGGCCTTCTCAAGTCAGAAATTCCTCACTCAA
CATATGGAATGGAATCATCGCACTTGACGTACGGGAGGAGGATCTCGGACCGAAGAGTACAAGCTTATCC
TGAACGGTAAAACCCTGAAAGGTGAAACCACCACCGAAGCTGTTGACGCTGCTACCGCGGAAAAAGTTTT
CAAACAGTACGCTAACGACAACGGTGTTGACGGTGAATGGACCTACGACGACGCTACCAAAACCTTCACG
GTAACCGAAGGTGGTGGTAGCGGTGGTGGTACTAGTCCAAAAACAAGGAGGAGACCGCGAAGATCACAAC
GGAAAAGGCCGCCTACGCCATGGCCGTAAGTTTGAGCTCGAATTTCCCCGATCGTTCAAACATTTGGCAA
TAAAGTTTCTTAAGATTGAATCCTGTTGCCGGTCTTGCGATGATTATCATATAATTTCTGTTGAATTACG
TTAAGCATGTAATAATTAACATGTAATGCATGACGTTATTTATGAGATGGGTTTTTATGATTAGAGTCCC
GCAATTATACATTTAATACGCGATAGAAAACAAAATATAGCGCGCAAACTAGGATAAATTATCGCGCGCG
GTGTCATCTATGTTACGAAGCTTTCGTTGAACAACGGAAACTCGACTTGCCTTCCGCACAATACATCATT
TCTTCTTAGCTTTTTTTCTTCTTCTTCGTTCATACAGTTTTTTTTTGTTTATCAGCTTACATTTTCTTGA
ACCGTAGCTTTCGTTTTCTTCTTTTTAACTTTCCATTCGGAGTTTTTGTATCTTGTTTCATAGTTTGTCC
CAGGATTAGAATGATTAGGCATCGAACCTTCAAGAATTTGATTGAATAAAACATCTTCATTCTTAAGATA
TGAAGATAATCTTCAAAAGGCCCCTGGGAATCTGAAAGAAGAGAAGCAGGCCCATTTATATGGGAAAGAA
CAATAGTATTTCTTATATAGGCCCATTTAAGTTGAAAACAATCTTCAAAAGTCCCACATCGCTTAGATAA
GAAAACGAAGCTGAGTTTATATACAGCTAGAGTCGAAGTAGTGATTGACGGAAAGATGTATGGGCTTGTT
TTAGAGCTAGAAATAGCAAGTTAAAATAAGGCTAGTCCGTTATCAACTTGAAAAAGTGGCACCGAGTCGG
TGCTTTTTTTGGTACCATGGTGGAGCACGACACTCTCGTCTACTCCAAGAATATCAAAGATACAGTCTCA
GAAGACCAAAGGGCTATTGAGACTTTTCAACAAAGGGTAATATCGGGAAACCTCCTCGGATTCCATTGCC
CAGCTATCTGTCACTTCATCAAAAGGACAGTAGAAAAGGAAGGTGGCACCTACAAATGCCATCATTGCGA
TAAAGGAAAGGCTATCGTTCAAGATGCCTCTGCCGACAGTGGTCCCAAAGATGGACCCCCACCCACGAGG
AGCATCGTGGAAAAAGAAGACGTTCCAACCACGTCTTCAAAGCAAGTGGATTGATGTGAACATGGTGGAG
CACGACACTCTCGTCTACTCCAAGAATATCAAAGATACAGTCTCAGAAGACCAAAGGGCTATTGAGACTT
TTCAACAAAGGGTAATATCGGGAAACCTCCTCGGATTCCATTGCCCAGCTATCTGTCACTTCATCAAAAG
GACAGTAGAAAAGGAAGGTGGCACCTACAAATGCCATCATTGCGATAAAGGAAAGGCTATCGTTCAAGAT
GCCTCTGCCGACAGTGGTCCCAAAGATGGACCCCCACCCACGAGGAGCATCGTGGAAAAAGAAGACGTTC
CAACCACGTCTTCAAAGCAAGTGGATTGATGTGATATCTCCACTGACGTAAGGGATGACGCACAATCCCA
CTATCCTTCGCAAGACCCTTCCTCTATATAAGGAAGTTCATTTCATTTGGAGAGGACACGCTGAAATCAC
CAGTCTCTCTCTACAAATCTATCTCTCTCGAGCTTTCGCAGATCCGGGGGGCAATGAGATATGAAAAAGC
CTGAACTCACCGCGACGTCTGTCGAGAAGTTTCTGATCGAAAAGTTCGACAGCGTCTCCGACCTGATGCA
GCTCTCGGAGGGCGAAGAATCTCGTGCTTTCAGCTTCGATGTAGGAGGGCGTGGATATGTCCTGCGGGTA
AATAGCTGCGCCGATGGTTTCTACAAAGATCGTTATGTTTATCGGCACTTTGCATCGGCCGCGCTCCCGA
TTCCGGAAGTGCTTGACATTGGGGAGTTTAGCGAGAGCCTGACCTATTGCATCTCCCGCCGTTCACAGGG
TGTCACGTTGCAAGACCTGCCTGAAACCGAACTGCCCGCTGTTCTACAACCGGTCGCGGAGGCTATGGAT
GCGATCGCTGCGGCCGATCTTAGCCAGACGAGCGGGTTCGGCCCATTCGGACCGCAAGGAATCGGTCAAT
ACACTACATGGCGTGATTTCATATGCGCGATTGCTGATCCCCATGTGTATCACTGGCAAACTGTGATGGA
CGACACCGTCAGTGCGTCCGTCGCGCAGGCTCTCGATGAGCTGATGCTTTGGGCCGAGGACTGCCCCGAA
GTCCGGCACCTCGTGCACGCGGATTTCGGCTCCAACAATGTCCTGACGGACAATGGCCGCATAACAGCGG
TCATTGACTGGAGCGAGGCGATGTTCGGGGATTCCCAATACGAGGTCGCCAACATCTTCTTCTGGAGGCC
GTGGTTGGCTTGTATGGAGCAGCAGACGCGCTACTTCGAGCGGAGGCATCCGGAGCTTGCAGGATCGCCA
CGACTCCGGGCGTATATGCTCCGCATTGGTCTTGACCAACTCTATCAGAGCTTGGTTGACGGCAATTTCG
ATGATGCAGCTTGGGCGCAGGGTCGATGCGACGCAATCGTCCGATCCGGAGCCGGGACTGTCGGGCGTAC
ACAAATCGCCCGCAGAAGCGCGGCCGTCTGGACCGATGGCTGTGTAGAAGTACTCGCCGATAGTGGAAAC
CGACGCCCCAGCACTCGTCCGAGGGCAAAGAAATAGAGTAGATGCCGACCGGGATCTGTCGATCGACAAG
CTCGAGTTTCTCCATAATAATGTGTGAGTAGTTCCCAGATAAGGGAATTAGGGTTCCTATAGGGTTTCGC
TCATGTGTTGAGCATATAAGAAACCCTTAGTATGTATTTGTATTTGTAAAATACTTCTATCAATAAAATT
TCTAATTCCTAAAACCAAAATCCAGTACTAAAATCCAGATCCCCCGAATTAGAGCTCGAATTAATTCGGC
GTTAATTCAGTACATTAAAAACGTCCGCAATGTGTTATTAAGTTGTCTAAGCGTCAATTTGTTTACACCA
CAATATATCCTGCCACCAGCCAGCCAACAGCTCCCCGACCGGCAGCTCGGCACAAAATCACCACTCGATA
CAGGCAGCCCATCAGTCCGGGACGGCGTCAGCGGGAGAGCCGTTGTAAGGCGGCAGACTTTGCTCATGTT
ACCGATGCTATTCGGAAGAACGGCAACTAAGCTGCCGGGTTTGAAACACGGATGATCTCGCGGAGGGTAG
CATGTTGATTGTAACGATGACAGAGCGTTGCTGCCTGTGATCACCGCGGTTTCAAAATCGGCTCCGTCGA
TACTATGTTATACGCCAACTTTGAAAACAACTTTGAAAAAGCTGTTTTCTGGTATTTAAGGTTTTAGAAT
GCAAGGAACAGTGAATTGGAGTTCGTCTTGTTATAATTAGCTTCTTGGGGTATCTTTAAATACTGTAGAA
AAGAGGAAGGAAATAATAAATGGCTAAAATGAGAATATCACCGGAATTGAAAAAACTGATCGAAAAATAC
CGCTGCGTAAAAGATACGGAAGGAATGTCTCCTGCTAAGGTATATAAGCTGGTGGGAGAAAATGAAAACC
TATATTTAAAAATGACGGACAGCCGGTATAAAGGGACCACCTATGATGTGGAACGGGAAAAGGACATGAT
GCTATGGCTGGAAGGAAAGCTGCCTGTTCCAAAGGTCCTGCACTTTGAACGGCATGATGGCTGGAGCAAT
CTGCTCATGAGTGAGGCCGATGGCGTCCTTTGCTCGGAAGAGTATGAAGATGAACAAAGCCCTGAAAAGA
TTATCGAGCTGTATGCGGAGTGCATCAGGCTCTTTCACTCCATCGACATATCGGATTGTCCCTATACGAA
TAGCTTAGACAGCCGCTTAGCCGAATTGGATTACTTACTGAATAACGATCTGGCCGATGTGGATTGCGAA
AACTGGGAAGAAGACACTCCATTTAAAGATCCGCGCGAGCTGTATGATTTTTTAAAGACGGAAAAGCCCG
AAGAGGAACTTGTCTTTTCCCACGGCGACCTGGGAGACAGCAACATCTTTGTGAAAGATGGCAAAGTAAG
TGGCTTTATTGATCTTGGGAGAAGCGGCAGGGCGGACAAGTGGTATGACATTGCCTTCTGCGTCCGGTCG
ATCAGGGAGGATATCGGGGAAGAACAGTATGTCGAGCTATTTTTTGACTTACTGGGGATCAAGCCTGATT
GGGAGAAAATAAAATATTATATTTTACTGGATGAATTGTTTTAGTACCTAGAATGCATGACCAAAATCCC
TTAACGCTGAGAGATCCCCTCATAATTTCCCCAAAGCGTAACCATGTGTGAATAAATTTTGAGCTAGTAG
GGTTGCAGCCACGAGTAAGTCTTCCCTTGTTATTGTGTAGCCAGAATGCCGCAAAACTTCCATGCCTAAG
CGAACTGTTGAGAGTACGTTTCGATTTCTGACTGTGTTAGCCTGGAAGTGCTTGTCCCAACCTTGTTTCT
GAGCATGAACGCCCGCAAGCCAACATGTTAGTTGAAGCATCAGGGCGATTAGCAGCATGATATCAAAACG
CTCTGAGCTGCTCGTTCGGCTATGGCGTAGGCCTAGTCCGTAGGCAGGACTTTTCAAGTCTCGGAAGGTT
TCTTCAATCTGCATTCGCTTCGAATAGATATTAACAAGTTGTTTGGGTGTTCGAATTTCAACAGGTAAGT
TAGTTGCTAGAATCCATGGCTCCTTTGCCGACGCTGAGTAGATTTTAGGTGACGGGTGGTGACAATGAGT
CCGTGTCGAGCGCTGATTTTTTCGGCCTTTAGAGCGAGATTTATACAATAGAATTTGGCATGAGATTGGA
TTGCTTTTAGTCAGCCTCTTATAGCCTAAAGTCTTTGAGTGACTAGATGACATATCATGTAAGTTGCTGA
TAGGTTTCCAGTTTTCCGCTCCTAGGTCTGCATATTGTACTTTTCCTCTTACTCGACTTAACCAGTACCA
ACCCAGCTTCTCAACGGATTTATACCATGGCACTTTAAAGCCAGCATCACTGACAATGAGCGGTGTGGTG
TTACTCGGTAGAATGCTCGCAAGGTCGGCTAGAAATTGGTCATGAGCTTTCTTTGAACATTGCTCTGAAA
GCGGGAACGCTTTCTCATAAAGAGTAACAGAACGACCGTGTAGTGCGACTGAAGCTCGCAATACCATAAG
CCGTTTTTGCTCACGGATATCAGACCAGTCAACAAGTACAATGGGCATCGTATTGCCCGAACAGATAAAG
CTAGCATGCCAACGGTATACAGCGAGTCGCTCTTTGTGGAGGTGACGATTACCTAACAATCGGTCGATTC
GTTTGATGTTATGTTTTGTTCTCGCTTTGGTTGGCAGGTTACGGCCAAGTTCGGTAAGAGTGAGAGTTTT
ACAGTCAAGTAAGGCGTGGCAAGCCAACGTTAAGCTGTTGAGTCGTTTTAAGTGTAATTCGGGGCAGAAT
TGGTAAAGAGAGTCGTGTAAAATATCGAGTTCGCACATTTTGTTGTCTGATTATTGATTTTTGGCGAAAC
CATTTGATCATATGACAAGATGTGTATCTACCTTAACTTAATGATTTTGATAAAAATCATTAGGGGATTC
ATCAGCCCTTAACGTGAGTTTTCGTTCCACTGAGCGTCAGACCCCGTAGAAAAGATCAAAGGATCTTC
